Addgene plasmid #68934: pAT895
Purpose: Int12 expressed constitutively from PAM4 and the rpiL* RBS, pNBU2 backbone, AmpR
Depositing lab: Timothy Lu & Christopher Voigt. Depositing organization: Massachusetts Institute of Technology. Publication: Programming a Human Commensal Bacterium, Bacteroides thetaiotaomicron, to Sense and Respond to Stimuli in the Murine Gut Microbiota. Mimee M, Tucker AC, Voigt CA, Lu TK. Cell Syst. 2015 Jul 29;1(1):62-71. doi: 10.1016/j.cels.2015.06.001. PubMed 26918244.
Backbone
  Vector backbone: pNBU2
  Total vector size (bp): 6677
  Vector type: Bacterial Expression
  Selectable markers: Erythromycin in Bacteroides
Growth in bacteria
  Bacterial resistance: Ampicillin, 100 μg/mL
  Growth temperature: 37°C
  Growth strain: Pir1
  Copy number: Low Copy
Gene/Insert
  Gene/Insert name: Int12
  Insert size (bp): 1383
Terms and licenses: Academic/Nonprofit Terms; Industry Terms: Not Available to Industry
How to cite: pAT895 was a gift from Timothy Lu & Christopher Voigt (Addgene plasmid # 68934 ; http://n2t.net/addgene:68934 ; RRID:Addgene_68934)
