[The description below was written by a language model from this plasmid's Addgene catalogue record and pLannotate feature annotations shown in this document.]
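Description:
pAT895 is a 6,677 bp bacterial expression plasmid built on the pNBU2 backbone, a shuttle-type vector designed to be maintained in Escherichia coli and delivered into Bacteroides species. The associated work concerns Bacteroides thetaiotaomicron, a human gut commensal. In E. coli the plasmid replicates from the R6K γ origin, which depends on the pi initiator protein supplied in trans. This is why the plasmid is propagated in a pir-positive host, where it is kept at low copy. Selection in E. coli is by ampicillin through the β-lactamase gene. An erythromycin resistance gene (annotated by similarity to an Erm-family 23S rRNA methyltransferase) provides the selectable marker in Bacteroides. An incP oriT with an adjacent traJ fragment allows conjugative mobilisation from a suitable donor strain. Because the R6K origin cannot function without pi, the plasmid is not expected to replicate autonomously in the recipient. pNBU2-type vectors are generally understood to persist by chromosomal integration, although the integration machinery is not annotated in the feature table.

The payload is Int12, a 1,383 bp insert. It is expressed constitutively from the PAM4 promoter with the rpiL* ribosome binding site, both of which are parts used for tuning expression in Bacteroides. The name suggests an integrase/recombinase, but the record does not describe its function or its recognition sites. Neither the Int12 coding sequence nor its promoter and RBS were detected by the automated annotation. The short "hsp70 poly(A)" and MCS fragment hits are probably incidental matches. The construct fits within a toolkit for programming B. thetaiotaomicron to sense and respond to stimuli in the murine gut, and here it supplies constitutive Int12 expression.
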