Features (pLannotate 1.2.2; 8 found; start..end, strand, type, name):
   1839..2567    -  CDS            ermC': ERM_BACIU - Experimental evidence at protein level: Swiss-Prot protein existence level 1. This protein produces a dimethylation of the adenine residue at position 2085 in 23S rRNA, resulting in reduced affinity between ribosomes and macrolide-lincosamide-streptogramin B antibiotics. From Bacillus subtilis.
   3038..3054    +  promoter       AmpR promoter (fragment): bla
   3055..3915    +  CDS            AmpR: β-lactamase; bla; confers resistance to ampicillin, carbenicillin, and related antibiotics
   3968..4013    -  CDS            traJ (fragment): oriT-recognizing protein; traJ
   4046..4155    -  oriT           oriT: incP origin of transfer
   4326..4714    +  rep_origin     R6K γ ori: γ replication origin from E. coli plasmid R6K; requires the R6K initiator protein pi for replication
   4726..4747    +  misc_feature   MCS (fragment): pBluescript multiple cloning site
   5069..5086    +  polyA_signal   hsp70 poly(A) (fragment): polyadenlyation signal from the Drosophila melanogaster hsp70Ab gene
>Addgene plasmid #68934 | pAT895 | depositor full sequence | sequence record 121317 | pAT895 sequence 6677 bps
ATCCATCAAAATTCGTTTTCTCTATGTTGGATTCCTTGTTGCTCATATTGTGATGATAATTTCTACAAAT
ATAGTCATTGGTAACTATCTATGAAACTGTTTGATACTTTTATAGTTGATTAAACTTGTTCATGGCATTT
GCCTTAATATCATCCGCTATGTCAATGTAGGGTTTCATAGCTTTGTAGTCGCTGTGTCCCGTCCATTTCA
TGACCACCTGTGCCGGGATTCCGAGAGCCAGCGCATTGCAGATGAATGTCCTTCTTCCTGCATGGGTACT
GAGCAAAGCGTATTTGGGTGTGACTTCATCAATACGTTCATTTCCCTTGTAGTAGGTTTCCCGTACAGGC
TCGTTGATTTCTGCCAGTTCGCCCAGCTCTTTCAGGTAATCGTTCATCTTCTGGTTGCTGATGACGGGCA
GAGCCATGTAATTCTCGAAATGGATGTCCTTGTATTTGTCCAGTATGGCTTTGCTGTATTTGTTCAGTTC
AATCGTCAGGCTGTCGGCAGTCTTGACTGTGGTTATTTCGATGTGGTCGGACTTCACATCGCTTCTTTTC
AGATTGCGAACATCCGAATACCGCAAACTCGTAAAGCAGCAGAACAGGAAAACATCACGCACACGTTCCA
GGTATTGCTTATCCTTGGGTATCTGGTAGTCTTTCAGCTTGTTCAGTTCATCCCAAGTCAGGAAGATTAC
TTTTTTCGAGGTGGTTTTCAGTTTCGGTTTGAACGTATCGTATGCAATGTTCTGATGATGTCCTTTCTTG
AAGCTCCAGCGCAGGAACCATTTGAGGAATCCCATTTGCTTGCCGATGGTGCTGTTTCTCATATCCTTGG
TGTCACGCAGGAAGTTGACGTATTCGTTCAATCCAAACTCGTTGAAATAGTTGAACGTTGCATCCTCCTT
GAACTCTTTGAGGTGGTTCCTCACTGCTGCAAATTTTTCATAGGTGGATGCCGTCCAGTTATTCTGGTTA
CCGCACTCTTTTACAAACTCATCGAACACCTCCCAAAAGCTGACAGGGGCTTCTTCCGGCTGTTCTTCGC
TGGTGTCTTTCATTCTCATGTTGAAAGCTTCCTTCAACTGTTGGGTCGTTGGCATGACCTCCTGCACCTC
AAATTCCTTGAAAATATTCTGGATTTCGGCATAGTATTTCAGCAAGTCCGTATTGATTTCGGCTGCACTT
TGCTTTAGCTTGTTGGTACATCCGCTCTTTACCCGCTGCTTATCTGCATCCCATTTGGCTACGTCAATCC
GGTAGCCCGTTGTAAACTCGATGCGTTGGCTGGCAAAGATGACACGCATACGGATGGGTACGTTCTCTAC
GATTGGCACACCGTTCTTTTTCCGGCTCTCCAATGCAAAAATGATGTTGCGCTTGATATTCATAATTGGG
TGCGTTTGAAATTCTACACCCAAATATACACCCAATTATTGAGATAGCAAAAGACATTTAGAAACATTTA
CTTTTACTCTATATTGTAATTTACACTTGATTATCAGTCGTTTGCAGTCTTATGATATTCTGTGAAAGTA
TAAGTTCGAGAGCCTGTCTCTCCGCAAAAAACGCTGAAAATCAGCAGATTGCAAAACAAACACCCTGTTT
TACACCCAAGAATGTAAAGTCGGCTGTTTTTGTTTTATTTAAGATAATACAACCACTACATAATAAAAGA
GTAGCGATATTAAAAGAATCCGATGAGAAAAGACTAATATTTATCTATCCATTCAGTTTGATTTTTCAGG
ACTTTACATCGTCCTGAAAGTATTTGTTGGTACCGGTACCGAGGACGCGTAAACATTTACAGTTGCATGT
GGCCTATTGTTTTTAGCCGTTAAATATTTTATAACTATTAAATAGCGATACAAATTGTTCGAAACTAATA
TTGTTTATATCATATATTCTCGCATGTTTTAAAGCTTTATTAAATTGATTTTTTGTAAACAGTTTTTCGT
ACTCTTTGTTAACCCATTTCATTACAAAAGTTTCATATTTTTTTCTCTCTTTAAATGCCATTTTTGCTGG
CTTTCTTTTTAATACAATTAATGTGCTATCCACTTTAGGTTTTGGATGGAAATAATACCTAGGAATTTTT
GCTAATATAGAAATATCTACCTCTGCCATTAACAGCAATGCTAGTGATCTGTTTGTATCTAATAACATTT
TAGCAAAACCATATTCCACTATTAAATAACTTATTGTGGCTGAACTTTCAAAAACAATTTTTCGAATTAT
ATTTGTGCTTATGTTGTAAGGTATGCTGCCAAATATTTTATATGGATTGTGGCTAGGAAATGTAAATTTC
AGTATATCATCATTTACTATTTGATAGTTAGGATAATTTAAGAGCTTATTACGAGTTACCTCACATAATT
TAGAATCAATTTCTATCGCCGTTACAAAATTACATCTCTTTACCAATCCAGCAGTAAAATGACCTTTCCC
TGCACCTATTTCAAAGATGTTATCTTTTTCATCTAAACTTATGCAATTCATTATTTTTTCTATGTGATAT
TTTGAAGTAATAAAATTTTGACTATCTTTTATATTTACTTTGTTCATTATAACCTCTCCTTAATTTATTG
CATCTCTTTTCGAATATTTATGTTTTTTGAGAAAAGAACGTACTCATGGTTCATCCCGATATGCGTATCG
GTCTGTATATCAGCAACTTTCTATGTGTTTCAACTACAATAGTCATCTATTCTCATCTTTCTGAGTCCAC
CCCCTGCAAAGCCCCTCTTTACGACATAAAAATTCGGTCGGAAAAGGTATGCAAAAGATGTTTCTCTCTT
TAAGAGAAACTCTTCGGGATGCAAAAATATGAAAATAACTCCAATTCACCAAATTATATAGCGACTTTTT
TACAAAATGCTAAAATTTGTTGATTTCCGTCAAGCAATTGTTGAGCAAAAATGTCTTTTACGATAAAATG
ATACCTCAATATCAACTGTTTAGCAAAACGATATTTCTCTTAAAGAGAGAAACACCTTTTTGTTCACCAA
TCCCCGACTTTTAATCCCGCGGCCATGATTGAAAAAGGAAGAGTATGAGTATTCAACATTTCCGTGTCGC
CCTTATTCCCTTTTTTGCGGCATTTTGCCTTCCTGTTTTTGCTCACCCAGAAACGCTGGTGAAAGTAAAA
GATGCTGAAGATCAGTTGGGTGCACGAGTGGGTTACATCGAACTGGATCTCAACAGCGGTAAGATCCTTG
AGAGTTTTCGCCCCGAAGAACGTTTTCCAATGATGAGCACTTTTAAAGTTCTGCTATGTGGCGCGGTATT
ATCCCGTATTGACGCCGGGCAAGAGCAACTCGGTCGCCGCATACACTATTCTCAGAATGACTTGGTTGAG
TACTCACCAGTCACAGAAAAGCATCTTACGGATGGCATGACAGTAAGAGAATTATGCAGTGCTGCCATAA
CCATGAGTGATAACACTGCGGCCAACTTACTTCTGACAACGATCGGAGGACCGAAGGAGCTAACCGCTTT
TTTGCACAACATGGGGGATCATGTAACTCGCCTTGATCGTTGGGAACCGGAGCTGAATGAAGCCATACCA
AACGACGAGCGTGACACCACGATGCCTGTAGCAATGGCAACAACGTTGCGCAAACTATTAACTGGCGAAC
TACTTACTCTAGCTTCCCGGCAACAATTAATAGACTGGATGGAGGCGGATAAAGTTGCAGGACCACTTCT
GCGCTCGGCCCTTCCGGCTGGCTGGTTTATTGCTGATAAATCTGGAGCCGGTGAGCGTGGGTCTCGCGGT
ATCATTGCAGCACTGGGGCCAGATGGTAAGCCCTCCCGTATCGTAGTTATCTACACGACGGGGAGTCAGG
CAACTATGGATGAACGAAATAGACAGATCGCTGAGATAGGTGCCTCACTGATTAAGCATTGGTAACTGTC
AGACCAAGTTTACTCATAACGCGTCAATTCGAGGGGGATCAATTCCGTGATAGGTGGGCTGCCCTTCCTG
GTTGGCTTGGTTTCATCAGCCATCCGCTTGCCCTCATCTGTTACGCCGGCGGTAGCCGGCCAGCCTCGCA
GAGCAGGATTCCCGTTGAGCACCGCCAGGTGCGAATAAGGGACAGTGAAGAAGGAACACCCGCTCGCGGG
TGGGCCTACTTCACCTATCCTGCCCGGCTGACGCCGTTGGATACACCAAGGAAAGTCTACACGAACCCTT
TGGCAAAATCCTGTATATCGTGCGAAAAAGGATGGATATACCGAAAAAATCGCTATAATGACCCCGAAGC
AGGGTTATGCAGCGGAAAACGGAATTGATCCGGCCACGATGCGTCCGGCGTAGAGGATCTGAAGATCAGC
AGTTCAACCTGTTGATAGTACGTACTAAGCTCTCATGTTTCACGTACTAAGCTCTCATGTTTAACGTACT
AAGCTCTCATGTTTAACGAACTAAACCCTCATGGCTAACGTACTAAGCTCTCATGGCTAACGTACTAAGC
TCTCATGTTTCACGTACTAAGCTCTCATGTTTGAACAATAAAATTAATATAAATCAGCAACTTAAATAGC
CTCTAAGGTTTTAAGTTTTATAAGAAAAAAAAGAATATATAAGGCTTTTAAAGCTTTTAAGGTTTAACGG
TTGTGGACAACAAGCCAGGGATGTAACGCACTGAGAAGCCCTTAGAGCCTCTCAAAGCAATTTTGAGTGA
CACAGGAACACTTAACGGCTGACATGGGAATTCCCCTCCACCGCGGTGGCGGCCGCTGATCTGGAAGAAG
CAATGAAAGCTGCTGTTAAGTCTCCGAATCAGGTATTGTTCCTGACAGGTGTATTCCCATCCGGTAAACG
CGGATACTTTGCAGTTGATCTGACTCAGGAATAAATTATAAATTAAGGTAAGAAGATTGTAGGATAAGCT
AATGAAATAGAAAAAGGATGCCGTCACACAACTTGTCGGCATTCTTTTTTGTTTTATTAGTTGAAAATAT
AGTGAAAAAGTTGCCTAAATATGTATGTTAACAAATTATTTGTCGTAACTTTGCACTCCCTTTGCAACAG
CATAGCTCAGCACAGCGCATTTTAAAATAAAATAAATTATTTATTTAATTAAACGAATATGAAAGTGGCC
ATTTATACCCGTGTTAGCAGCGCAGAACAGGCAAATGAAGGTTATAGCATTCACGAGCAGAAGAAGAAAC
TGATCAGCTATTGCGAAATCCACGATTGGAACGAGTATAAAGTTTTTACCGATGCAGGTATTAGCGGTGG
TAGCATGAAACGTCCGGCACTGCAAAAACTGATGAAACATCTGAGTTCATTTGATCTGGTGCTGGTGTAT
AAACTGGATCGTCTGACCCGTAATGTTCGTGATCTGCTGGATATGCTGGAAGAATTTGAACAGTATAACG
TGAGCTTTAAAAGCGCCACCGAAGTTTTTGATACCACCAGTGCAATTGGCAAACTGTTTATTACCATGGT
TGGTGCAATGGCAGAATGGGAACGTGAAACCATTCGTGAACGTAGCCTGTTTGGTAGCCGTGCAGCAGTT
CGTGAAGGTAACTATATTCGTGAAGCACCGTTTTGCTATGATAACATTGAAGGTAAACTGCACCCGAACG
AATATGCCAAAGTTATTGATCTGATTGTGAGCATGTTCAAAAAAGGCATTAGCGCCAATGAAATTGCACG
TCGTCTGAATAGCAGCAAAGTTCATGTTCCGAACAAAAAAAGCTGGAATCGTAATAGCCTGATTCGTCTG
ATGCGTAGTCCGGTTCTGCGTGGTCATACCAAATATGGTGATATGCTGATTGAAAACACCCATGAACCGG
TGCTGAGCGAACATGATTATAATGCAATTAACAACGCCATCAGCAGCAAAACCCATAAAAGCAAAGTTAA
ACACCATGCCATTTTTCGTGGTGCACTGGTTTGTCCGCAGTGTAATCGTCGTCTGCATCTGTATGCAGGC
ACCGTTAAAGATCGTAAAGGCTATAAATACGATGTGCGTCGCTATAAATGTGAAACCTGCAGCAAAAACA
AAGATGTGAAGAATGTGAGCTTCAACGAAAGCGAAGTGGAAAACAAATTCGTCAATCTGCTGAAAAGCTA
CGAGCTGAACAAATTTCATATCCGTAAAGTGGAACCGGTGAAAAAAATCGAGTATGACATCGATAAGATT
AACAAACAGAAAATTAACTATACCCGCAGTTGGAGCCTGGGCTATATTGAAGATGATGAATATTTCGAGC
TGATGGAAGAAATCAACGCCACCAAAAAAATGATCGAAGAACAGACCACCGAGAATAAACAGAGCGTTAG
CAAAGAGCAGATTCAGAGCATTAACAACTTTATCCTGAAAGGCTGGGAAGAACTGACCATCAAAGATAAA
GAGGAACTGATTCTGAGCACCGTGGATAAAATCGAATTTAACTTCATCCCGAAAGATAAAAAACATAAAA
CCAATACCCTGGATATTAACAATATTCACTTTAAATTCTAATGAACTGCACTTGCTTTGATAATTAATGA
TAAACAATCTAAAAGCACTCTAATCGTTATCGGAGTGCTTTTAGATTACTAATCAAATTGCTTCTACTAA
TTGCCTATCTTCCAGTGATGGAACAGCATTTGTGCATTGGCTGCAACAATCAGCCTTACTTGTGCCTGTT
CTATTTCCGAACCGACCGCTTGTATGA
