>Addgene plasmid #68934 | pAT895 | addgene partial sequence | sequence record 126293 | pGP704-R 5'-aacaagccagggatgtaacg-3'
GGAACACTTAACGGCTGACATGGGAATTCCCCTCCACCGCGGTGGCGGCCGCTGATCTGGAAGAAGCAAT
GAAAGCTGCTGTTAAGTCTCCGAATCAGGTATTGTTCCTGACAGGTGTATTCCCATCCGGTAAACGCGGA
TACTTTGCAGTTGATCTGACTCAGGAATAAATTATAAATTAAGGTAAGAAGATTGTAGGATAAGCTAATG
AAATAGAAAAAGGATGCCGTCACACAACTTGTCGGCATTCTTTTTTGTTTTATTAGTTGAAAATATAGTG
AAAAAGTTGCCTAAATATGTATGTTAACAAATTATTTGTCGTAACTTTGCACTCCCTTTGCAACAGCATA
GCTCAGCACAGCGCATTTTAAAATAAAATAAATTATTTATTTAATTAAACGAATATGAAAGTGGCCATTT
ATACCCGTGTTAGCAGCGCAGAACAGGCAAATGAAGGTTATAGCATTCACGAGCAGAAGAAGAAACTGAT
CAGCTATTGCGAAATCCACGATTGGAACGAGTATAAAGTTTTTACCGATGCAGGTATTAGCGGTGGTAGC
ATGAAACGTCCGGCACTGCAAAAACTGATGAAACATCTGAGTTCATTTGATCTGGTGCTGGTGTATAAAC
TGGATCGTCTGACCCGTAATGTTCGTGATCTGCTGGATATGCTGGAAGAATTTGAACAGTATAACGTGAG
CTTTAAAAGCGCCACCGAAGTTT
