>Addgene plasmid #68934 | pAT895 | addgene partial sequence | sequence record 126295 | hhvEBNA1-R 5'-TGGAATAGCAAGGGCAGTTC-3'
ATTGGTTTTATGTTTTTTATCTTTCGGGATGAAGTTAAATTCGATTTTATCCACGGTGCTCAGAATCAGT
TCCTCTTTATCTTTGATGGTCAGTTCTTCCCAGCCTTTCAGGATAAAGTTGTTAATGCTCTGAATCTGCT
CTTTGCTAACGCTCTGTTTATTCTCGGTGGTCTGTTCTTCGATCATTTTTTTGGTGGCGTTGATTTCTTC
CATCAGCTCGAAATATTCATCATCTTCAATATAGCCCAGGCTCCAACTGCGGGTATAGTTAATTTTCTGT
TTGTTAATCTTATCGATGTCATACTCGATTTTTTTCACCGGTTCCACTTTACGGATATGAAATTTGTTCA
GCTCGTAGCTTTTCAGCANATTGACGAATTTGTTTTCCACTTCGCTTTCGTTGAAGCTCACATTCTTCAC
ATCTTTGTTTTTGCTGCAGGTTTCACATTTATAGCGACGCACATCGTATTTATAGCCTTTACGATCTTTA
ACGGTGCCTGCATACAGATGCAGACGACGATTACACTGCGGACAAACCAGTGCACCACGAAAAATGGCAT
GGTGTTTAACTTTGCTTTTATG
